>Addgene plasmid #88134 | pDONR223-ZNF747 | addgene full sequence | sequence record 199020 | Addgene NGS Result
GTAAAACGACGGCCAGTCTTAAGCTCGGGCCCCAAATAATGATTTTATTTTGACTGATAGTGACCTGTTC
GTTGCAACAAATTGATGAGCAATGCTTTTTTATAATGCCAACTTTGTACAAAAAAGTTGGCATGACCGAT
CCGTCGCTGGGGCTGACAGTCCCCATGGCGCCGCCTCTGGCCCCGCTCCCTCCCCGGGACCCAAACGGGG
CGGGATCCGAGTGGAGAAAGCCCGGGGCCGTGAGCTTCGCCGACGTGGCCGTGTACTTCTCCCGGGAGGA
GTGGGGCTGCCTGCGGCCCGCGCAGAGGGCCCTGTACCGGGACGTGATGCGGGAGACCTACGGCCACCTG
GGCGCGCTCGGTGAGAGCCCCACCTGCTTGCCTGGGCCCTGCGCCTCCACAGGCCCTGCCGCGCCTCTGG
GAGCTGCGTGTGGAGTTGGGGGCCCCGGGGCCGGGCAGGCGGCCTCCTCGCAGCGTGGGGTTTGCGTTCT
TCTCCCCCAGGAGTCGGAGGCAGCAAGCCGGCGCTCATCTCCTGGGTGGAGGAGAAGGCCGAACTGTGGG
ATCCGGCTGCCCAGGATCCGGAGGTGGCGAAGTGTCCGACAGAAGCGGACCCAGCAGATTCCAGAAACAA
GGAAGAGGAAAGACAAAGGGAAGGGACGGGAGCCCTGGAGAAGCCCGACCCTGTGGCCGCCGGGTCTCCT
GGGCTGCCCAACTTTCTTGTACAAAGTTGGCATTATAAGAAAGCATTGCTTATCAATTTGTTGCAACGAA
CAGGTCACTATCAGTCAAAATAAAATCATTATTTGCCATCCAGCTGATATCCCCTATAGTGAGTCGTATT
ACATGGTCATAGCTGTTTCCTGGCAGCTCTGGCCCGTGTCTCAAAATCTCTGATGTTACATTGCACAAGA
TAAAAATATATCATCATGCCTCCTCTAGACCAGCCAGGACAGAAATGCCTCGACTTCGCTGCTACCCAAG
GTTGCCGGGTGACGCACACCGTGGAAACGGATGAAGGCACGAACCCAGTGGACATAAGCCTGTTCGGTTC
GTAAGCTGTAATGCAAGTAGCGTATGCGCTCACGCAACTGGTCCAGAACCTTGACCGAACGCAGCGGTGG
TAACGGCGCAGTGGCGGTTTTCATGGCTTGTTATGACTGTTTTTTTGGGGTACAGTCTATGCCTCGGGCA
TCCAAGCAGCAAGCGCGTTACGCCGTGGGTCGATGTTTGATGTTATGGAGCAGCAACGATGTTACGCAGC
AGGGCAGTCGCCCTAAAACAAAGTTAAACATTATGAGGGAAGCGGTGATCGCCGAAGTATCGACTCAACT
ATCAGAGGTAGTTGGCGTCATCGAGCGCCATCTCGAACCGACGTTGCTGGCCGTACATTTGTACGGCTCC
GCAGTGGATGGCGGCCTGAAGCCACACAGTGATATTGATTTGCTGGTTACGGTGACCGTAAGGCTTGATG
AAACAACGCGGCGAGCTTTGATCAACGACCTTTTGGAAACTTCGGCTTCCCCTGGAGAGAGCGAGATTCT
CCGCGCTGTAGAAGTCACCATTGTTGTGCACGACGACATCATTCCGTGGCGTTATCCAGCTAAGCGCGAA
CTGCAATTTGGAGAATGGCAGCGCAATGACATTCTTGCAGGTATCTTCGAGCCAGCCACGATCGACATTG
ATCTGGCTATCTTGCTGACAAAAGCAAGAGAACATAGCGTTGCCTTGGTAGGTCCAGCGGCGGAGGAACT
CTTTGATCCGGTTCCTGAACAGGATCTATTTGAGGCGCTAAATGAAACCTTAACGCTATGGAACTCGCCG
CCCGACTGGGCTGGCGATGAGCGAAATGTAGTGCTTACGTTGTCCCGCATTTGGTACAGCGCAGTAACCG
GCAAAATCGCGCCGAAGGATGTCGCTGCCGACTGGGCAATGGAGCGCCTGCCGGCCCAGTATCAGCCCGT
CATACTTGAAGCTAGACAGGCTTATCTTGGACAAGAAGAAGATCGCTTGGCCTCGCGCGCAGATCAGTTG
GAAGAATTTGTCCACTACGTGAAAGGCGAGATCACCAAGGTAGTCGGCAAATAACCCTCGAGCCACCCAT
GACCAAAATCCCTTAACGTGAGTTACGCGTCGTTCCACTGAGCGTCAGACCCCGTAGAAAAGATCAAAGG
ATCTTCTTGAGATCCTTTTTTTCTGCGCGTAATCTGCTGCTTGCAAACAAAAAAACCACCGCTACCAGCG
GTGGTTTGTTTGCCGGATCAAGAGCTACCAACTCTTTTTCCGAAGGTAACTGGCTTCAGCAGAGCGCAGA
TACCAAATACTGTTCTTCTAGTGTAGCCGTAGTTAGGCCACCACTTCAAGAACTCTGTAGCACCGCCTAC
ATACCTCGCTCTGCTAATCCTGTTACCAGTGGCTGCTGCCAGTGGCGATAAGTCGTGTCTTACCGGGTTG
GACTCAAGACGATAGTTACCGGATAAGGCGCAGCGGTCGGGCTGAACGGGGGGTTCGTGCACACAGCCCA
GCTTGGAGCGAACGACCTACACCGAACTGAGATACCTACAGCGTGAGCTATGAGAAAGCGCCACGCTTCC
CGAAGGGAGAAAGGCGGACAGGTATCCGGTAAGCGGCAGGGTCGGAACAGGAGAGCGCACGAGGGAGCTT
CCAGGGGGAAACGCCTGGTATCTTTATAGTCCTGTCGGGTTTCGCCACCTCTGACTTGAGCGTCGATTTT
TGTGATGCTCGTCAGGGGGGCGGAGCCTATGGAAAAACGCCAGCAACGCGGCCTTTTTACGGTTCCTGGC
CTTTTGCTGGCCTTTTGCTCACATGTTCTTTCCTGCGTTATCCCCTGATTCTGTGGATAACCGTATTACC
GCCTTTGAGTGAGCTGATACCGCTCGCCGCAGCCGAACGACCGAGCGCAGCGAGTCAGTGAGCGAGGAAG
CGGAAGAGCGCCCAATACGCAAACCGCCTCTCCCCGCGCGTTGGCCGATTCATTAATGCAGCTGGCACGA
CAGGTTTCCCGACTGGAAAGCGGGCAGTGAGCGCAACGCAATTAATACGCGTACCGCTAGCCAGGAAGAG
TTTGTAGAAACGCAAAAAGGCCATCCGTCAGGATGGCCTTCTGCTTAGTTTGATGCCTGGCAGTTTATGG
CGGGCGTCCTGCCCGCCACCCTCCGGGCCGTTGCTTCACAACGTTCAAATCCGCTCCCGGCGGATTTGTC
CTACTCAGGAGAGCGTTCACCGACAAACAACAGATAAAACGAAAGGCCCAGTCTTCCGACTGAGCCTTTC
GTTTTATTTGATGCCTGGCAGTTCCCTACTCTCGCGTTAACGCTAGCATGGATGTTTTCCCAGTCACGAC
GTT
Features (pLannotate 1.2.2; 12 found; start..end, strand, type, name):
     34..129     +  protein_bind   attL3: mutant version of attL; recombination site for the Gateway® LR reaction LR Clonase™
    132..704     +  CDS            ZNF747: ZN747_HUMAN - Experimental evidence at protein level: Swiss-Prot protein existence level 1. From Homo sapiens (Human).
    707..805     -  protein_bind   attL2: mutant version of attL; recombination site for the Gateway® LR reaction LR Clonase™
    823..841     -  promoter       T7 promoter: promoter for bacteriophage T7 RNA polymerase
   1031..1054    +  promoter       Pc promoter (fragment): intI1 (promoter lies within the coding sequence); class 1 integron promoter
   1230..1286    +  CDS            GmR (fragment): gentamycin acetyltransferase; aacC1; confers resistance to gentamycin
   1293..2084    +  CDS            SmR: aminoglycoside adenylyltransferase (Murphy, 1985); aadA; confers resistance to spectinomycin and streptomycin
   2177..2765    +  rep_origin     ori: high-copy-number ColE1/pMB1/pBR322/pUC origin of replication
   2948..3040    +  CDS            lacI (fragment): lac repressor; lacI; The lac repressor binds to the lac operator to inhibit transcription in E. coli. This inhibition can be relieved by adding lactose or isopropyl-β-D-thiogalactopyranoside (IPTG).
   3095..3122    -  terminator     rrnB T2 terminator: transcription terminator T2 from the E. coli rrnB gene
   3254..3297    +  terminator     rrnB T1 terminator: Escherichia coli rrnB; transcription terminator T1 from the E. coli rrnB gene
   3344..17      -  CDS            lacZα (fragment) (across the origin): LacZα fragment of β-galactosidase; lacZ fragment
