[The description below was written by a language model from this plasmid's Addgene catalogue record and pLannotate feature annotations shown in this document.]
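Description:
pDONR223-ZNF747 is a Gateway entry-type clone built on the Invitrogen pDONR223 donor backbone, carrying the open reading frame of the human zinc finger transcription factor ZNF747. It belongs to the Human TFome Collection, specifically the subset derived from the ORFeome. The sequenced plasmid is 3,363 nt and is propagated in E. coli through a high-copy ColE1/pUC-type origin. Selection is with spectinomycin, conferred by the aadA aminoglycoside adenylyltransferase gene (SmR). This gene lies downstream of a fragment of the class 1 integron Pc promoter and a short remnant of a gentamicin acetyltransferase gene. Other backbone remnants annotated in the sequence include fragments of lacI and lacZα, and rrnB T1 and T2 transcription terminators sit upstream of the cloning region, where they can limit read-through into the insert.

The ZNF747 coding sequence (about 576 bp in the catalogue record, annotated at 132..704) is flanked by two attL recombination sites. The automated annotation labels the upstream one attL3 and the downstream one attL2. These sites allow the ORF to be moved by an LR Clonase reaction into any compatible Gateway destination vector. The last nucleotide of the stop codon has been removed, so the ORF stays open at its 3' end and can be fused in frame to C-terminal tags or reporters supplied by the destination vector. No eukaryotic promoter is present, and the only nearby promoter is a T7 promoter just outside the downstream attL site, oriented toward the insert on the opposite strand. The plasmid therefore serves as a sequence-verified shuttle source rather than an expression construct. Its typical use is generating ZNF747 expression vectors, for example for transcription factor overexpression screens in cell fate engineering.
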