Addgene plasmid #88134: pDONR223-ZNF747
Purpose: Donor Vector containing ZNF747 transcription factor, part of the Human TFome Collection
Depositing lab: Marc Vidal. Depositing organization: Dana-Farber Cancer Institute. Publication: A comprehensive library of human transcription factors for cell fate engineering. Ng AHM, Khoshakhlagh P, Rojo Arias JE, Pasquini G, Wang K, Swiersy A, Shipman SL, Appleton E, Kiaee K, Kohman RE, Vernet A, Dysart M, Leeper K, Saylor W, Huang JY, Graveline A, Taipale J, Hill DE, Vidal M, Melero-Martin JM, Busskamp V, Church GM. Nat Biotechnol. 2021 Apr;39(4):510-519. doi: 10.1038/s41587-020-0742-6. Epub 2020 Nov 30. PubMed 33257861.
Backbone
  Vector backbone: pDONR223
  Backbone manufacturer: Invitrogen
  Backbone size w/o insert (bp): 3000
  Vector type: Gateway Donor Vector
Growth in bacteria
  Bacterial resistance: Spectinomycin, 50 μg/mL
  Growth temperature: 37°C
  Growth strain: DH5alpha
  Copy number: High Copy
Gene/Insert
  Gene/Insert name: ZNF747
  Species: H. sapiens (human)
  Insert size (bp): 576
  Mutation: Last nucleotide of stop codon removed to allow for Gateway C-terminal fusions
  Entrez Gene: ZNF747 (a.k.a. MGC2474)
  Cloning method: Gateway Cloning
  Sequencing primers: 5′ M13F(-21); 3′ M13R
Terms and licenses: Academic/Nonprofit Terms; Industry Terms: Not Available to Industry
Depositor comments: Represents the ORFeome subset of the TFome
How to cite: pDONR223-ZNF747 was a gift from Marc Vidal (Addgene plasmid # 88134 ; http://n2t.net/addgene:88134 ; RRID:Addgene_88134)
