>Addgene plasmid #88134 | pDONR223-ZNF747 | depositor partial sequence | sequence record 171738 | insert
ATGACCGATCCGTCGCTGGGGCTGACAGTCCCCATGGCGCCGCCTCTGGCCCCGCTCCCTCCCCGGGACC
CAAACGGGGCGGGATCCGAGTGGAGAAAGCCCGGGGCCGTGAGCTTCGCCGACGTGGCCGTGTACTTCTC
CCGGGAGGAGTGGGGCTGCCTGCGGCCCGCGCAGAGGGCCCTGTACCGGGACGTGATGCGGGAGACCTAC
GGCCACCTGGGCGCGCTCGGTGAGAGCCCCACCTGCTTGCCTGGGCCCTGCGCCTCCACAGGCCCTGCCG
CGCCTCTGGGAGCTGCGTGTGGAGTTGGGGGCCCCGGGGCCGGGCAGGCGGCCTCCTCGCAGCGTGGGGT
TTGCGTTCTTCTCCCCCAGGAGTCGGAGGCAGCAAGCCGGCGCTCATCTCCTGGGTGGAGGAGAAGGCCG
AACTGTGGGATCCGGCTGCCCAGGATCCGGAGGTGGCGAAGTGTCCGACAGAAGCGGACCCAGCAGATTC
CAGAAACAAGGAAGAGGAAAGACAAAGGGAAGGGACGGGAGCCCTGGAGAAGCCCGACCCTGTGGCCGCC
GGGTCTCCTGGGCTGA
